>Addgene plasmid #122769 | pAC10046_pLX-LZB_NpuDnaE(C)-mScarlet(insCys;164-232)-IRES-GFP | depositor full sequence | sequence record 234271 | pAC10046_pLX-LZB_NpuDnaE(C)-mScarlet(insCys;164-232)-IRES-GFP sequence 9093 bps
CCCGGGGTTATTAATAGTAATCAATTACGGGGTCATTAGTTCATAGCCCATATATGGAGTTCCGCGTTAC
ATAACTTACGGTAAATGGCCCGCCTGGCTGACCGCCCAACGACCCCCGCCCATTGACGTCAATAATGACG
TATGTTCCCATAGTAACGCCAATAGGGACTTTCCATTGACGTCAATGGGTGGAGTATTTACGGTAAACTG
CCCACTTGGCAGTACATCAAGTGTATCATATGCCAAGTACGCCCCCTATTGACGTCAATGACGGTAAATG
GCCCGCCTGGCATTATGCCCAGTACATGACCTTATGGGACTTTCCTACTTGGCAGTACATCTACGTATTA
GTCATCGCTATTACCATGGTGATGCGGTTTTGGCAGTACATCAATGGGCGTGGATAGCGGTTTGACTCAC
GGGGATTTCCAAGTCTCCACCCCATTGACGTCAATGGGAGTTTGTTTTGGCACCAAAATCAACGGGACTT
TCCAAAATGTCGTAACAACTCCGCCCCATTGACGCAAATGGGCGGTAGGCGTGTACGGTGGGAGGTCTAT
ATAAGCAGAGCTCTCTGGCTAACTGTCGGGATCAACAAGTTTGTACAAAAAAGCAGGCTCCGAATTCACC
GGTGCCGCCACCATGGCTCAACTGAAGAAGAAACTCCAGGCCAATAAGAAAGAACTGGCACAGCTGAAGT
GGAAGCTGCAGGCACTGAAAAAGAAGCTGGCACAGGGCGGAGGAGGCTCAGGCAGTATGATTAAGATCGC
TACGCGGAAGTACCTGGGGAAACAGAACGTCTACGACATAGGTGTGGAGCGCGATCACAACTTTGCTCTG
AAAAATGGATTTATCGCCAGCAACTGCATGGCCCTGCGCCTGAAGGACGGCGGCCGCTACCTGGCGGACT
TCAAGACCACCTACAAGGCCAAGAAGCCCGTGCAGATGCCCGGCGCCTACAACGTCGACCGCAAGTTGGA
CATCACCTCCCACAACGAGGACTACACCGTGGTGGAACAGTACGAACGCTCCGAGGGCCGCCACTCCACC
GGCGGCATGGACGAGCTGTACAAGTGATTAATTAAGAATTCGACCCAGCTTTCTTGTACAAAGTGGTTGG
TAAGCCTATCCCTAACCCTCTCCTCGGTCTCGATTCTACGTAGTAATGAGCTAGCAGTCTCGAGGTTAAC
GAATTCCGCCCCCCCCCTAACGTTACTGGCCGAAGCCGCTTGGAATAAGGCCGGTGTGCGCTTGTCTATA
TGTTATTTTCCACCATATTGCCGTCTTTTGGCAATGTGAGGGCCCGGAAACCTGGCCCTGTCTTCTTGAC
GAGCATTCCTAGGGGTCTTTCCCCTCTCGCCAAAGGAATGCAAGGTCTGTTGAATGTCGTGAAGGAAGCA
GTTCCTCTGGAAGCTTCTTGAAGACAAACAACGTCTGTAGCGACCCTTTGCAGGCAGCGGAACCCCCCAC
CTGGCGACAGGTGCCCCTGCGGCCAAAAGCCACGTGTATAAGATACACCTGCAAAGGCGGCACAACCCCA
GTGCCACGTTGTGAGTTGGATAGTTGTGGAAAGAGTCAAATGGCTCTCCTCAAGCGTATTCAACAAGGGG
CTGAAGGATGCCCAGAAGGTACCCCATTGTATGGGATCTGATCTGGGGCCTCGGTGCACATGCTTTACAT
GTGTTTAGTCGAGGTTAAAAAAACGTCTAGGCCCCCCGAACCACGGGGACGTGGTTTTCCTTTGAAAAAC
ACGATAATACCATGGTGAGCAAGGGCGAGGAGCTGTTCACCGGGGTGGTGCCCATCCTGGTCGAGCTGGA
CGGCGACGTAAACGGCCACAAGTTCAGCGTGTCCGGCGAGGGCGAGGGCGATGCCACCTACGGCAAGCTG
ACCCTGAAGTTCATCTGCACCACCGGCAAGCTGCCCGTGCCCTGGCCCACCCTCGTGACCACCCTGACCT
ACGGCGTGCAGTGCTTCAGCCGCTACCCCGACCACATGAAGCAGCACGACTTCTTCAAGTCCGCCATGCC
CGAAGGCTACGTCCAGGAGCGCACCATCTTCTTCAAGGACGACGGCAACTACAAGACCCGCGCCGAGGTG
AAGTTCGAGGGCGACACCCTGGTGAACCGCATCGAGCTGAAGGGCATCGACTTCAAGGAGGACGGCAACA
TCCTGGGGCACAAGCTGGAGTACAACTACAACAGCCACAACGTCTATATCATGGCCGACAAGCAGAAGAA
CGGCATCAAGGTGAACTTCAAGATCCGCCACAACATCGAGGACGGCAGCGTGCAGCTCGCCGACCACTAC
CAGCAGAACACCCCCATCGGCGACGGCCCCGTGCTGCTGCCCGACAACCACTACCTGAGCACCCAGTCCG
CCCTGAGCAAAGACCCCAACGAGAAGCGCGATCACATGGTCCTGCTGGAGTTCGTGACCGCCGCCGGGAT
CACTCTCGGCATGGACGAGCTGTACAAGTAACACCGGTGGCGCGTTAAGTCGACAATCAACCTCTGGATT
ACAAAATTTGTGAAAGATTGACTGGTATTCTTAACTATGTTGCTCCTTTTACGCTATGTGGATACGCTGC
TTTAATGCCTTTGTATCATGCTATTGCTTCCCGTATGGCTTTCATTTTCTCCTCCTTGTATAAATCCTGG
TTGCTGTCTCTTTATGAGGAGTTGTGGCCCGTTGTCAGGCAACGTGGCGTGGTGTGCACTGTGTTTGCTG
ACGCAACCCCCACTGGTTGGGGCATTGCCACCACCTGTCAGCTCCTTTCCGGGACTTTCGCTTTCCCCCT
CCCTATTGCCACGGCGGAACTCATCGCCGCCTGCCTTGCCCGCTGCTGGACAGGGGCTCGGCTGTTGGGC
ACTGACAATTCCGTGGTGTTGTCGGGGAAATCATCGTCCTTTCCTTGGCTGCTCGCCTGTGTTGCCACCT
GGATTCTGCGCGGGACGTCCTTCTGCTACGTCCCTTCGGCCCTCAATCCAGCGGACCTTCCTTCCCGCGG
CCTGCTGCCGGCTCTGCGGCCTCTTCCGCGTCTTCGCCTTCGCCCTCAGACGAGTCGGATCTCCCTTTGG
GCCGCCTCCCCGCGTCGACTTTAAGACCAATGACTTACAAGGCAGCTGTAGATCTTAGCCACTTTTTAAA
AGAAAAGGGGGGACTGGAAGGGCTAATTCACTCCCAACGAAGACAAGATCTGCTTTTTGCTTGTACTGGG
TCTCTCTGGTTAGACCAGATCTGAGCCTGGGAGCTCTCTGGCTAACTAGGGAACCCACTGCTTAAGCCTC
AATAAAGCTTGCCTTGAGTGCTTCAAGTAGTGTGTGCCCGTCTGTTGTGTGACTCTGGTAACTAGAGATC
CCTCAGACCCTTTTAGTCAGTGTGGAAAATCTCTAGCAGTACGTATAGTAGTTCATGTCATCTTATTATT
CAGTATTTATAACTTGCAAAGAAATGAATATCAGAGAGTGAGAGGAACTTGTTTATTGCAGCTTATAATG
GTTACAAATAAAGCAATAGCATCACAAATTTCACAAATAAAGCATTTTTTTCACTGCATTCTAGTTGTGG
TTTGTCCAAACTCATCAATGTATCTTATCATGTCTGGCTCTAGCTATCCCGCCCCTAACTCCGCCCATCC
CGCCCCTAACTCCGCCCAGTTCCGCCCATTCTCCGCCCCATGGCTGACTAATTTTTTTTATTTATGCAGA
GGCCGAGGCCGCCTCGGCCTCTGAGCTATTCCAGAAGTAGTGAGGAGGCTTTTTTGGAGGCCTAGGGACG
TACCCAATTCGCCCTATAGTGAGTCGTATTACGCGCGCTCACTGGCCGTCGTTTTACAACGTCGTGACTG
GGAAAACCCTGGCGTTACCCAACTTAATCGCCTTGCAGCACATCCCCCTTTCGCCAGCTGGCGTAATAGC
GAAGAGGCCCGCACCGATCGCCCTTCCCAACAGTTGCGCAGCCTGAATGGCGAATGGG
[124 nt withheld, positions 3979-4102]
C
[91 nt withheld, positions 4104-4194]
A
[49 nt withheld, positions 4196-4244]
CCTTTGACGTTGGAGTCCACGTTCTTT
[37 nt withheld, positions 4272-4308]
ACCCTATCTCGGTCTATTCTTTTGATTTATAAGGGATTTTGCCGATTTCGGCCTATTGGTTAAAAAATGA
GCTGATTTAACAAAAATTTAACGCGAATTTTAACAAAATATTAACGCTTACAATTTAGGTGGCACTTTTC
GGGGAAATGTGCGCGGAACCCCTATTTGTTTATTTTTCTAAATACATTCAAATATGTATCCGCTCATGAG
ACAATAACCCTGATAAATGCTTCAATAATATTGAAAAAGGAAGAGTATGAGTATTCAACATTTCCGTGTC
GCCCTTATTCCCTTTTTTGCGGCATTTTGCCTTCCTGTTTTTGCTCACCCAGAAACGCTGGTGAAAGTAA
AAGATGCTGAAGATCAGTTGGGTGCACGAGTGGGTTACATCGAACTGGATCTCAACAGCGGTAAGATCCT
TGAGAGTTTTCGCCCCGAAGAACGTTTTCCAATGATGAGCACTTTTAAAGTTCTGCTATGTGGCGCGGTA
TTATCCCGTATTGACGCCGGGCAAGAGCAACTCGGTCGCCGCATACACTATTCTCAGAATGACTTGGTTG
AGTACTCACCAGTCACAGAAAAGCATCTTACGGATGGCATGACAGTAAGAGAATTATGCAGTGCTGCCAT
AACCATGAGTGATAACACTGCGGCCAACTTACTTCTGACAACGATCGGAGGACCGAAGGAGCTAACCGCT
TTTTTGCACAACATGGGGGATCATGTAACTCGCCTTGATCGTTGGGAACCGGAGCTGAATGAAGCCATAC
CAAACGACGAGCGTGACACCACGATGCCTGTAGCAATGGCAACAACGTTGCGCAAACTATTAACTGGCGA
ACTACTTACTCTAGCTTCCCGGCAACAATTAATAGACTGGATGGAGGCGGATAAAGTTGCAGGACCACTT
CTGCGCTCGGCCCTTCCGGCTGGCTGGTTTATTGCTGATAAATCTGGAGCCGGTGAGCGTGGGTCTCGCG
GTATCATTGCAGCACTGGGGCCAGATGGTAAGCCCTCCCGTATCGTAGTTATCTACACGACGGGGAGTCA
GGCAACTATGGATGAACGAAATAGACAGATCGCTGAGATAGGTGCCTCACTGATTAAGCATTGGTAACTG
TCAGACCAAGTTTACTCATATATACTTTAGATTGATTTAAAACTTCATTTTTAATTTAAAAGGATCTAGG
TGAAGATCCTTTTTGATAATCTCATGACCAAAATCCCTTAACGTGAGTTTTCGTTCCACTGAGCGTCAGA
CCCCGTAGAAAAGATCAAAGGATCTTCTTGAGATCCTTTTTTTCTGCGCGTAATCTGCTGCTTGCAAACA
AAAAAACCACCGCTACCAGCGGTGGTTTGTTTGCCGGATCAAGAGCTACCAACTCTTTTTCCGAAGGTAA
CTGGCTTCAGCAGAGCGCAGATACCAAATACTGTTCTTCTAGTGTAGCCGTAGTTAGGCCACCACTTCAA
GAACTCTGTAGCACCGCCTACATACCTCGCTCTGCTAATCCTGTTACCAGTGGCTGCTGCCAGTGGCGAT
AAGTCGTGTCTTACCGGGTTGGACTCAAGACGATAGTTACCGGATAAGGCGCAGCGGTCGGGCTGAACGG
GGGGTTCGTGCACACAGCCCAGCTTGGAGCGAACGACCTACACCGAACTGAGATACCTACAGCGTGAGCT
ATGAGAAAGCGCCACGCTTCCCGAAGGGAGAAAGGCGGACAGGTATCCGGTAAGCGGCAGGGTCGGAACA
GGAGAGCGCACGAGGGAGCTTCCAGGGGGAAACGCCTGGTATCTTTATAGTCCTGTCGGGTTTCGCCACC
TCTGACTTGAGCGTCGATTTTTGTGATGCTCGTCAGGGGGGCGGAGCCTATGGAAAAACGCCAGCAACGC
GGCCTTTTTACGGTTCCTGGCCTTTTGCTGGCCTTTTGCTCACATGTTCTTTCCTGCGTTATCCCCTGAT
TCTGTGGATAACCGTATTACCGCCTTTGAGTGAGCTGATACCGCTCGCCGCAGCCGAACGACCGAGCGCA
GCGAGTCAGTGAGCGAGGAAGCGGAAGAGCGCCCAATACGCAAACCGCCTCTCCCCGCGCGTTGGCCGAT
TCATTAATGCAGCTGGCACGACAGGTTTCCCGACTGGAAAGCGGGCAGTGAGCGCAACGCAATTAATGTG
AGTTAGCTCACTCATTAGGCACCCCAGGCTTTACACTTTATGCTTCCGGCTCGTATGTTGTGTGGAATTG
TGAGCGGATAACAATTTCACACAGGAAACAGCTATGACCATGATTACGCCAAGCGCGCAATTAACCCTCA
CTAAAGGGAACAAAAGCTGGAGCTGCAAGCTTAATGTAGTCTTATGCAATACTCTTGTAGTCTTGCAACA
TGGTAACGATGAGTTAGCAACATGCCTTACAAGGAGAGAAAAAGCACCGTGCATGCCGATTGGTGGAAGT
AAGGTGGTACGATCGTGCCTTATTAGGAAGGCAACAGACGGGTCTGACATGGATTGGACGAACCACTGAA
TTGCCGCATTGCAGAGATATTGTATTTAAGTGCCTAGCTCGATACATAAACGGGTCTCTCTGGTTAGACC
AGATCTGAGCCTGGGAGCTCTCTGGCTAACTAGGGAACCCACTGCTTAAGCCTCAATAAAGCTTGCCTTG
AGTGCTTCAAGTAGTGTGTGCCCGTCTGTTGTGTGACTCTGGTAACTAGAGATCCCTCAGACCCTTTTAG
TCAGTGTGGAAAATCTCTAGCAGTGGCGCCCGAACAGGGACTTGAAAGCGAAAGGGAAACCAGAGGAGCT
CTCTCGACGCAGGACTCGGCTTGCTGAAGCGCGCACGGCAAGAGGCGAGGGGCGGCGACTGGTGAGTACG
CCAAAAATTTTGACTAGCGGAGGCTAGAAGGAGAGAGATGGGTGCGAGAGCGTCAGTATTAAGCGGGGGA
GAATTAGATCGCGATGGGAAAAAATTCGGTTAAGGCCAGGGGGAAAGAAAAAATATAAATTAAAACATAT
AGTATGGGCAAGCAGGGAGCTAGAACGATTCGCAGTTAATCCTGGCCTGTTAGAAACATCAGAAGGCTGT
AGACAAATACTGGGACAGCTACAACCATCCCTTCAGACAGGATCAGAAGAACTTAGATCATTATATAATA
CAGTAGCAACCCTCTATTGTGTGCATCAAAGGATAGAGATAAAAGACACCAAGGAAGCTTTAGACAAGAT
AGAGGAAGAGCAAAACAAAAGTAAGACCACCGCACAGCAAGCGGCCGCTGATCTTCAGACCTGGAGGAGG
AGATATGAGGGACAATTGGAGAAGTGAATTATATAAATATAAAGTAGTAAAAATTGAACCATTAGGAGTA
GCACCCACCAAGGCAAAGAGAAGAGTGGTGCAGAGAGAAAAAAGAGCAGTGGGAATAGGAGCTTTGTTCC
TTGGGTTCTTGGGAGCAGCAGGAAGCACTATGGGCGCAGCGTCAATGACGCTGACGGTACAGGCCAGACA
ATTATTGTCTGGTATAGTGCAGCAGCAGAACAATTTGCTGAGGGCTATTGAGGCGCAACAGCATCTGTTG
CAACTCACAGTCTGGGGCATCAAGCAGCTCCAGGCAAGAATCCTGGCTGTGGAAAGATACCTAAAGGATC
AACAGCTCCTGGGGATTTGGGGTTGCTCTGGAAAACTCATTTGCACCACTGCTGTGCCTTGGAATGCTAG
TTGGAGTAATAAATCTCTGGAACAGATTTGGAATCACACGACCTGGATGGAGTGGGACAGAGAAATTAAC
AATTACACAAGCTTAATACACTCCTTAATTGAAGAATCGCAAAACCAGCAAGAAAAGAATGAACAAGAAT
TATTGGAATTAGATAAATGGGCAAGTTTGTGGAATTGGTTTAACATAACAAATTGGCTGTGGTATATAAA
ATTATTCATAATGATAGTAGGAGGCTTGGTAGGTTTAAGAATAGTTTTTGCTGTACTTTCTATAGTGAAT
AGAGTTAGGCAGGGATATTCACCATTATCGTTTCAGACCCACCTCCCAACCCCGAGGGGACCCTTGCGCC
TTTTCCAAGGCAGCCCTGGGTTTGCGCAGGGACGCGGCTGCTCTGGGCGTGGTTCCGGGAAACGCAGCGG
CGCCGACCCTGGGTCTCGCACATTCTTCACGTCCGTTCGCAGCGTCACCCGGATCTTCGCCGCTACCCTT
GTGGGCCCCCCGGCGACGCTTCCTGCTCCGCCCCTAAGTCGGGAAGGTTCCTTGCGGTTCGCGGCGTGCC
GGACGTGACAAACGGAAGCCGCACGTCTCACTAGTACCCTCGCAGACGGACAGCGCCAGGGAGCAATGGC
AGCGCGCCGACCGCGATGGGCTGTGGCCAATAGCGGCTGCTCAGCAGGGCGCGCCGAGAGCAGCGGCCGG
GAAGGGGCGGTGCGGGAGGCGGGGTGTGGGGCGGTAGTGTGGGCCCTGTTCCTGCCCGCGCGGTGTTCCG
CATTCTGCAAGCCTCCGGAGCGCACGTCGGCAGTCGGCTCCCTCGTTGACCGAATCACCGACCTCTCTCC
CCAGGGGGTACCCAGCTGTCTAGAGAATTCTAGATCTTGAGACAAATGGCAGTATTCATCCACAATTTTA
AAAGAAAAGGGGGGATTGGGGGGTACAGTGCAGGGGAAAGAATAGTAGACATAATAGCAACAGACATACA
AACTAAAGAATTACAAAAACAAATTACAAAAATTCAAAATTTTCGGGTTTATTACAGGGACAGCAGAGAT
CCACTTTGGCGCCGGCTCGAGGGGG
Features (pLannotate 1.2.2; 32 found; start..end, strand, type, name):
     65..368     +  enhancer       CMV enhancer: human cytomegalovirus immediate early enhancer
    369..572     +  promoter       CMV promoter: human cytomegalovirus (CMV) immediate early promoter
    595..619     +  protein_bind   attB1: mutant version of attB; recombination site for the Gateway® BP reaction BP Clonase™
    868..1074    +  CDS            mScarlet (fragment): mScarlet is a basic (constitutively fluorescent) red fluorescent protein published in 2016, derived from synthetic construct. It has moderate acid sensitivity.
   1093..1117    -  protein_bind   attB2: mutant version of attB; recombination site for the Gateway® BP reaction BP Clonase™
   1119..1160    +  CDS            V5 tag: epitope tag from simian virus 5
   1199..1759    +  misc_feature   IRES: internal ribosome entry site (IRES) of the encephalomyocarditis virus (EMCV)
   1762..2481    +  CDS            EGFP: the original enhanced GFP (Yang et al., 1996) mammalian codon-optimized
   2505..3093    +  misc_feature   WPRE: woodchuck hepatitis virus posttranscriptional regulatory element
   3144..3163    +  misc_feature   cPPT/CTS (fragment): central polypurine tract and central termination sequence of HIV-1
   3165..3398    +  LTR            3' LTR (ΔU3): self-inactivating 3' long terminal repeat (LTR) from HIV-1
   3476..3597    +  polyA_signal   SV40 poly(A) signal: SV40 polyadenylation signal
   3637..3772    +  rep_origin     SV40 ori: SV40 origin of replication
   3793..3811    -  promoter       T7 promoter: promoter for bacteriophage T7 RNA polymerase
   3819..3974    +  CDS            lacZα (fragment): LacZα fragment of β-galactosidase; lacZ fragment
   3979..4407    +  rep_origin     f1 ori (sequence partly withheld): f1 bacteriophage origin of replication; arrow indicates direction of (+) strand synthesis
   4460..4564    +  promoter       AmpR promoter: bla
   4565..5425    +  CDS            AmpR: β-lactamase; bla; confers resistance to ampicillin, carbenicillin, and related antibiotics
   5596..6184    +  rep_origin     ori: high-copy-number ColE1/pMB1/pBR322/pUC origin of replication
   6367..6459    +  CDS            lacI (fragment): lac repressor; lacI; The lac repressor binds to the lac operator to inhibit transcription in E. coli. This inhibition can be relieved by adding lactose or isopropyl-β-D-thiogalactopyranoside (IPTG).
   6472..6493    +  protein_bind   CAP binding site: CAP binding activates transcription in the presence of cAMP. E. coli catabolite activator protein
   6508..6538    +  promoter       lac promoter: promoter for the E. coli lac operon
   6546..6562    +  protein_bind   lac operator: The lac repressor binds to the lac operator to inhibit transcription in E. coli. This inhibition can be relieved by adding lactose or isopropyl-β-D-thiogalactopyranoside (IPTG). lac repressor encoded by lacI
   6607..6625    +  promoter       T3 promoter: promoter for bacteriophage T3 RNA polymerase
   6653..6879    +  promoter       RSV promoter: Rous sarcoma virus enhancer/promoter
   6880..7060    +  LTR            5' LTR (truncated): truncated 5' long terminal repeat (LTR) from HIV-1
   7107..7232    +  misc_feature   HIV-1 Ψ: packaging signal of human immunodeficiency virus type 1
   7216..7579    +  CDS            HIV-1 gag (fragment): gag protein from human immunodeficiency virus 1; gag
   7725..7958    +  misc_feature   RRE: The Rev response element (RRE) of HIV-1 allows for Rev-dependent mRNA export from the nucleus to the cytoplasm.
   8335..8361    +  CDS            Rev (fragment): human immunodeficiency virus 1 (HIV-1) Rev protein; rev; enhances nuclear export of unspliced and incompletely spliced viral mRNAs
   8362..8862    +  promoter       hPGK promoter: human phosphoglycerate kinase 1 promoter
   8924..9041    +  misc_feature   cPPT/CTS: central polypurine tract and central termination sequence of HIV-1
