[The description below was written by a language model from this plasmid's Addgene catalogue record and pLannotate feature annotations shown in this document.]
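Description:
pAC10046_pLX-LZB_NpuDnaE(C)-mScarlet(insCys;164-232)-IRES-GFP is a third-generation-style, self-inactivating HIV-1 lentiviral vector for mammalian expression. It was made by Gateway recombination into the pLX-DEST-IRES-EGFP destination backbone. In bacteria it replicates from a high-copy ColE1/pUC-type origin and is selected with ampicillin via β-lactamase. An f1 origin, an SV40 origin and remnants of lac, T7 and T3 elements are also annotated in the backbone. The viral portion has an RSV promoter driving a truncated 5' LTR, followed by the Ψ packaging signal with a partial gag sequence, the RRE for Rev-dependent export, cPPT/CTS, WPRE and a ΔU3 3' LTR with a downstream SV40 polyadenylation signal. An hPGK promoter is annotated just upstream of the cPPT. No coding sequence is assigned to it, and the record does not explain its role.

The payload sits between attB1 and attB2 downstream of the CMV enhancer/promoter. It is a synthetic fusion of a leucine zipper module (LZB), the C-terminal half of the Npu DnaE split intein, and the C-terminal mScarlet fragment (residues 164-232 with an inserted cysteine). The feature table recognises only the mScarlet fragment. A V5 tag is annotated just after attB2, although the record does not say whether it is translated in frame with the insert. An EMCV IRES then drives EGFP from the same transcript, marking transduced cells in green.

The construct comes from work on split selectable markers. It is presumably meant to be paired with a partner vector carrying the complementary N-terminal mScarlet–intein half. In that design, zipper-assisted protein trans-splicing would rebuild intact red fluorescent mScarlet only in cells that received both vectors, so doubly transduced cells could be identified or sorted.
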