Addgene plasmid #122769: pAC10046_pLX-LZB_NpuDnaE(C)-mScarlet(insCys;164-232)-IRES-GFP
Purpose: Plasmid 46:Lentiviral vector encoding LZB_NpuDnaE(C)-mScarlet(insCys;164-232)and EGFP
Depositing lab: Albert Cheng. Publication: Split Selectable Markers. Jillette N, Du M, Cheng AW. bioRxiv 452979 10.1101/452979.
Backbone
  Vector backbone: pAC10095_pLX-DEST-IRES-EGFP (Addgene# 122815)
  Vector type: Mammalian Expression, Lentiviral
  Selectable markers: LZB_NpuDnaE(C)-mScarlet(insCys;164-232)
Growth in bacteria
  Bacterial resistance: Ampicillin, 100 μg/mL
  Growth temperature: 30°C
  Growth strain: NEB Stable
  Copy number: Unknown
Gene/Insert
  Gene/Insert name: LZB_NpuDnaE(C)-mScarlet(insCys;164-232)
  Species: Synthetic
  Cloning method: Gateway Cloning
  Sequencing primers: 5′ CMV-Forward; 3′ IRES-R
Terms and licenses: Academic/Nonprofit Terms; Industry Terms: Not Available to Industry
Depositor comments: Please visit https://www.biorxiv.org/content/10.1101/452979v2 for BioRxiv preprint.
How to cite: pAC10046_pLX-LZB_NpuDnaE(C)-mScarlet(insCys;164-232)-IRES-GFP was a gift from Albert Cheng (Addgene plasmid # 122769)
